>Addgene plasmid #141654 | TFORF0663 | addgene full sequence | sequence record 400275 | Addgene NGS Result
TTAATGTAGTCTTATGCAATACTCTTGTAGTCTTGCAACATGGTAACGATGAGTTAGCAACATGCCTTAC
AAGGAGAGAAAAAGCACCGTGCATGCCGATTGGTGGAAGTAAGGTGGTACGATCGTGCCTTATTAGGAAG
GCAACAGACGGGTCTGACATGGATTGGACGAACCACTGAATTGCCGCATTGCAGAGATATTGTATTTAAG
TGCCTAGCTCGATACATAAACGGGTCTCTCTGGTTAGACCAGATCTGAGCCTGGGAGCTCTCTGGCTAAC
TAGGGAACCCACTGCTTAAGCCTCAATAAAGCTTGCCTTGAGTGCTTCAAGTAGTGTGTGCCCGTCTGTT
GTGTGACTCTGGTAACTAGAGATCCCTCAGACCCTTTTAGTCAGTGTGGAAAATCTCTAGCAGTGGCGCC
CGAACAGGGACTTGAAAGCGAAAGGGAAACCAGAGGAGCTCTCTCGACGCAGGACTCGGCTTGCTGAAGC
GCGCACGGCAAGAGGCGAGGGGCGGCGACTGGTGAGTACGCCAAAAATTTTGACTAGCGGAGGCTAGAAG
GAGAGAGATGGGTGCGAGAGCGTCAGTATTAAGCGGGGGAGAATTAGATCGCGATGGGAAAAAATTCGGT
TAAGGCCAGGGGGAAAGAAAAAATATAAATTAAAACATATAGTATGGGCAAGCAGGGAGCTAGAACGATT
CGCAGTTAATCCTGGCCTGTTAGAAACATCAGAAGGCTGTAGACAAATACTGGGACAGCTACAACCATCC
CTTCAGACAGGATCAGAAGAACTTAGATCATTATATAATACAGTAGCAACCCTCTATTGTGTGCATCAAA
GGATAGAGATAAAAGACACCAAGGAAGCTTTAGACAAGATAGAGGAAGAGCAAAACAAAAGTAAGACCAC
CGCACAGCAAGCGGCCGCTGATCTTCAGACCTGGAGGAGGAGATATGAGGGACAATTGGAGAAGTGAATT
ATATAAATATAAAGTAGTAAAAATTGAACCATTAGGAGTAGCACCCACCAAGGCAAAGAGAAGAGTGGTG
CAGAGAGAAAAAAGAGCAGTGGGAATAGGAGCTTTGTTCCTTGGGTTCTTGGGAGCAGCAGGAAGCACTA
TGGGCGCAGCGTCAATGACGCTGACGGTACAGGCCAGACAATTATTGTCTGGTATAGTGCAGCAGCAGAA
CAATTTGCTGAGGGCTATTGAGGCGCAACAGCATCTGTTGCAACTCACAGTCTGGGGCATCAAGCAGCTC
CAGGCAAGAATCCTGGCTGTGGAAAGATACCTAAAGGATCAACAGCTCCTGGGGATTTGGGGTTGCTCTG
GAAAACTCATTTGCACCACTGCTGTGCCTTGGAATGCTAGTTGGAGTAATAAATCTCTGGAACAGATTTG
GAATCACACGACCTGGATGGAGTGGGACAGAGAAATTAACAATTACACAAGCTTAATACACTCCTTAATT
GAAGAATCGCAAAACCAGCAAGAAAAGAATGAACAAGAATTATTGGAATTAGATAAATGGGCAAGTTTGT
GGAATTGGTTTAACATAACAAATTGGCTGTGGTATATAAAATTATTCATAATGATAGTAGGAGGCTTGGT
AGGTTTAAGAATAGTTTTTGCTGTACTTTCTATAGTGAATAGAGTTAGGCAGGGATATTCACCATTATCG
TTTCAGACCCACCTCCCAACCCCGAGGGGACCCATGCATTGCATCTCAATTAGTCAGCAACCAGGTGTGG
AAAGTCCCCAGGCTCCCCAGCAGGCAGAAGTATGCAAAGCATGCGTCTCAATTAGTCAGCAACCATAGTC
CCGCCCCTAACTCCGCCCATCCCGCCCCTAACTCCGCCCAGTTCCGCCCATTCTCCGCCCCATGGCTGAC
TAATTTTTTTTATTTATGCAGAGGCCGAGGCCGCCTCGGCCTCTGAGCTATTCCAGAAGTAGTGAGGAGG
CTTTTTTGGAGGCCTAGGCTTTTGCAAAAAGCTTTCTAGAGGTACCACCGGAGCTTACCATGACCGAGTA
CAAGCCCACGGTGCGCCTCGCCACCCGCGACGACGTCCCCAGGGCCGTACGCACCCTCGCCGCCGCGTTC
GCCGACTACCCCGCCACGCGCCACACCGTCGATCCGGACCGCCACATCGAGCGGGTCACCGAGCTGCAAG
AACTCTTCCTCACGCGCGTCGGGCTCGACATCGGCAAGGTGTGGGTCGCGGACGACGGCGCCGCCGTGGC
GGTCTGGACCACGCCGGAGAGCGTCGAAGCGGGGGCGGTGTTCGCCGAGATCGGCCCGCGCATGGCCGAG
TTGAGCGGTTCCCGGCTGGCCGCGCAGCAACAGATGGAAGGCCTCCTGGCGCCGCACCGGCCCAAGGAGC
CCGCGTGGTTCCTGGCCACCGTCGGCGTCTCGCCCGACCACCAGGGCAAGGGTCTGGGCAGCGCCGTCGT
GCTCCCCGGAGTGGAGGCGGCCGAGCGCGCCGGGGTGCCCGCCTTCCTGGAGACCTCCGCGCCCCGCAAC
CTCCCCTTCTACGAGCGGCTCGGCTTCACCGTCACCGCCGACGTCGAGGTGCCCGAAGGACCGCGCACCT
GGTGCATGACCCGCAAGCCCGGTGCCAGTTAACGAATTCTAGATCTTGAGACAAATGGCAGTATTCATCC
ACAATTTTAAAAGAAAAGGGGGGATTGGGGGGTACAGTGCAGGGGAAAGAATAGTAGACATAATAGCAAC
AGACATACAAACTAAAGAATTACAAAAACAAATTACAAAAATTCAAAATTTTCGGGTTTATTACAGGGAC
AGCAGAGATCCACTTTGGCGCCGGCTCGAGGCCTGCAGGTGCAAAGATGGATAAAGTTTTAAACAGAGAG
GAATCTTTGCAGCTAATGGACCTTCTAGGTCTTGAAAGGAGTGGGAATTGGCTCCGGTGCCCGTCAGTGG
GCAGAGCGCACATCGCCCACAGTCCCCGAGAAGTTGGGGGGAGGGGTCGGCAATTGAACCGGTGCCTAGA
GAAGGTGGCGCGGGGTAAACTGGGAAAGTGATGTCGTGTACTGGCTCCGCCTTTTTCCCGAGGGTGGGGG
AGAACCGTATATAAGTGCAGTAGTCGCCGTGAACGTTCTTTTTCGCAACGGGTTTGCCGCCAGAACACAG
GTAAGTGCCGTGTGTGGTTCCCGCGGGCCTGGCCTCTTTACGGGTTATGGCCCTTGCGTGCCTTGAATTA
CTTCCACCTGGCTGCAGTACGTGATTCTTGATCCCGAGCTTCGGGTTGGAAGTGGGTGGGAGAGTTCGAG
GCCTTGCGCTTAAGGAGCCCCTTCGCCTCGTGCTTGAGTTGAGGCCTGGCCTGGGCGCTGGGGCCGCCGC
GTGCGAATCTGGTGGCACCTTCGCGCCTGTCTCGCTGCTTTCGATAAGTCTCTAGCCATTTAAAATTTTT
GATGACCTGCTGCGACGCTTTTTTTCTGGCAAGATAGTCTTGTAAATGCGGGCCAAGATCTGCACACTGG
TATTTCGGTTTTTGGGGCCGCGGGCGGCGACGGGGCCCGTGCGTCCCAGCGCACATGTTCGGCGAGGCGG
GGCCTGCGAGCGCGGCCACCGAGAATCGGACGGGGGTAGTCTCAAGCTGGCCGGCCTGCTCTGGTGCCTG
GCCTCGCGCCGCCGTGTATCGCCCCGCCCTGGGCGGCAAGGCTGGCCCGGTCGGCACCAGTTGCGTGAGC
GGAAAGATGGCCGCTTCCCGGCCCTGCTGCAGGGAGCTCAAAATGGAGGACGCGGCGCTCGGGAGAGCGG
GCGGGTGAGTCACCCACACAAAGGAAAAGGGCCTTTCCGTCCTCAGCCGTCGCTTCATGTGACTCCACGG
AGTACCGGGCGCCGTCCAGGCACCTCGATTAGTTCTCGAGCTTTTGGAGTACGTCGTCTTTAGGTTGGGG
GGAGGGGTTTTATGCGATGGAGTTTCCCCACACTGAGTGGGTGGAGACTGAAGTTAGGCCAGCTTGGCAC
TTGATGTAATTCTCCTTGGAATTTGCCCTTTTTGAGTTTGGATCTTGGTTCATTCTCAAGCCTCAGACAG
TGGTTCAAAGTTTTTTTCTTCCATTTCAGGTGTCGTGAGGCTAGCACCGCCACCATGAGCATAGAGACGC
TACTGGAGGCGGCCCGCTTCCTGGAATGGCAAGCGCAGCAACAACAGAGAGCACGTGAGGAGCAGGAGCG
GCTTCGCTTGGAGCAGGAGCGAGAGCAGGAACAGAAGAAGGCCAATAGCCTGGCCAGGCTGGCACATACC
CTTCCTGTGGAGGAACCCCGCATGGAGGCGCCACCCCTGCCTCTGTCTCCACCGGCTCCCCCGCCGGCAC
CCCCACCACCACTTGCCACCCCTGCCCCACTGACTGTCATCCCTATCCCTGTGGTGACCAACTCCCCTCA
GCCTCTACCCCCACCCCCACCCTTGCCCGCGGCAGCCCAGCCTCTGCCCCTGGCGCCTCGTCAGCCGGCC
CTGGTTGGCGCCCCCGGACTCAGCATTAAGGAGCCTGCCCCCCTGCCCAGCAGGCCGCAGGTGCCCACCC
CTGCTCCCCTACTGCCGGACTCGAAGGCCACCATTCCACCCAATGGCAGCCCCAAGCCTTTGCAGCCCCT
CCCCACGCCTGTCCTGACCATAGCGCCACACCCTGGAGTCCAGCCTCAGCTGGCCCCCCAGCAGCCGCCC
CCACCCACGCTGGGGACCCTGAAGTTGGCACCAGCTGAAGAAGTCAAATCCAGTGAACAGAAGAAGAGGC
CCGGGGGGATCGGAACCAGAGAAGTCCACAACAAATTGGAGAAGAACAGGAGGGCCCATCTGAAAGAGTG
CTTTGAGACCCTGAAGCGGAACATCCCCAACGTGGATGACAAGAAGACGTCCAATCTGAGCGTGCTGCGG
ACGGCGCTGCGGTACATCCAGTCCCTGAAGAGGAAGGAGAAGGAATATGAGCATGAAATGGAGCGGCTGG
CACGTGAGAAGATTGCCACGCAGCAGCGGCTGGCAGAGCTCAAGCACGAGCTGAGCCAGTGGATGGACGT
ACTGGAGATTGACCGCGTGCTGCGGCAGACGGGCCAGCCCGAGGATGACCAGGCCTCCACCTCCACCGCC
TCTGAGGGTGAGGACAACATAGACGAGGATATGGAGGAGGACCGGGCGGGCCTGGGCCCACCTAAGCTGA
GCCATCGTCCCCAGCCGGAGCTGCTGAAGTCCACCCTGCCACCCCCCAGCACCACCCCTGCGCCTCTGCC
TCCACACCCACACCCTCACCCCCACTCCGTGGCCCTACCTCCTGCCCACCTCCCCGTGCAGCAGCAGCAG
CCACAGCAGAAGACCCCTCTGCCAGCCCCTCCTCCCCCACCGGCTGCCCCTGCCCAGACACTGGTGCCAG
CTCCAGCCCATCTGGTGGCGACGGCTGGGGGTGGCTCCACGGTCATCGCCCACACAGCCACCACTCACGC
TTCAGTCATCCAGACTGTGAACCACGTTCTGCAGGGGCCAGGCGGCAAGCACATCGCCCACATCGCCCCC
TCGGCCCCCAGCCCTGCGGTGCAACTGGCGCCTGCCACACCCCCCATTGGGCACATCACTGTGCACCCTG
CCACCCTCAACCATGTGGCCCACCTGGGCTCCCAGCTGCCCTTGTACCCGCAGCCCGTGGCAGTGAGCCA
CATCGCCCACACCCTCTCGCACCAGCAAGTCAACGGCACGGCCGGCCTGGGGCCCCCGGCTACTGTCATG
GCAAAGCCGGCCGTGGGGGCTCAGGTGGTGCACCACCCCCAGCTGGTGGGCCAGACCGTGCTCAACCCTG
TGACCATGGTCACCATGCCCTCCTTCCCAGTCAGCACACTCAAGCTGGCTTAGTAATGAACTAGTCCGTA
ACTTGAAAGTATTTCGATTTCTTGGCTTTATATATCTTGTGGAAAGGACGAAAAGCTCAACGGGATAATA
TATGGACGCGTTAAGTCGACAATCAACCTCTGGATTACAAAATTTGTGAAAGATTGACTGGTATTCTTAA
CTATGTTGCTCCTTTTACGCTATGTGGATACGCTGCTTTAATGCCTTTGTATCATGCTATTGCTTCCCGT
ATGGCTTTCATTTTCTCCTCCTTGTATAAATCCTGGTTGCTGTCTCTTTATGAGGAGTTGTGGCCCGTTG
TCAGGCAACGTGGCGTGGTGTGCACTGTGTTTGCTGACGCAACCCCCACTGGTTGGGGCATTGCCACCAC
CTGTCAGCTCCTTTCCGGGACTTTCGCTTTCCCCCTCCCTATTGCCACGGCGGAACTCATCGCCGCCTGC
CTTGCCCGCTGCTGGACAGGGGCTCGGCTGTTGGGCACTGACAATTCCGTGGTGTTGTCGGGGAAATCAT
CGTCCTTTCCTTGGCTGCTCGCCTGTGTTGCCACCTGGATTCTGCGCGGGACGTCCTTCTGCTACGTCCC
TTCGGCCCTCAATCCAGCGGACCTTCCTTCCCGCGGCCTGCTGCCGGCTCTGCGGCCTCTTCCGCGTCTT
CGCCTTCGCCCTCAGACGAGTCGGATCTCCCTTTGGGCCGCCTCCCCGCGTCGACTTTAAGACCAATGAC
TTACAAGGCAGCTGTAGATCTTAGCCACTTTTTAAAAGAAAAGGGGGGACTGGAAGGGCTAATTCACTCC
CAACGAAGACAAGATCTGCTTTTTGCTTGTACTGGGTCTCTCTGGTTAGACCAGATCTGAGCCTGGGAGC
TCTCTGGCTAACTAGGGAACCCACTGCTTAAGCCTCAATAAAGCTTGCCTTGAGTGCTTCAAGTAGTGTG
TGCCCGTCTGTTGTGTGACTCTGGTAACTAGAGATCCCTCAGACCCTTTTAGTCAGTGTGGAAAATCTCT
AGCAGTACGTATAGTAGTTCATGTCATCTTATTATTCAGTATTTATAACTTGCAAAGAAATGAATATCAG
AGAGTGAGAGGAACTTGTTTATTGCAGCTTATAATGGTTACAAATAAAGCAATAGCATCACAAATTTCAC
AAATAAAGCATTTTTTTCACTGCATTCTAGTTGTGGTTTGTCCAAACTCATCAATGTATCTTATCATGTC
TGGCTCTAGCTATCCCGCCCCTAACTCCGCCCATCCCGCCCCTAACTCCGCCCAGTTCCGCCCATTCTCC
GCCCCATGGCTGACTAATTTTTTTTATTTATGCAGAGGCCGAGGCCGCCTCGGCCTCTGAGCTATTCCAG
AAGTAGTGAGGAGGCTTTTTTGGAGGCCTAGGGACGTACCCAATTCGCCCTATAGTGAGTCGTATTACGC
GCGCTCACTGGCCGTCGTTTTACAACGTCGTGACTGGGAAAACCCTGGCGTTACCCAACTTAATCGCCTT
GCAGCACATCCCCCTTTCGCCAGCTGGCGTAATAGCGAAGAGGCCCGCACCGATCGCCCTTCCCAACAGT
TGCGCAGCCTGAATGGCGAATGGG
[124 nt withheld, positions 7445-7568]
C
[91 nt withheld, positions 7570-7660]
A
[49 nt withheld, positions 7662-7710]
CCTTTGACGTTGGAGTCCACGTTCTTT
[37 nt withheld, positions 7738-7774]
ACCCTATCTCGGTCTATTCTTTTGATTTATAAGGGATTTTGCCGATTTCGGCCTATTGGTTAAAAAATGA
GCTGATTTAACAAAAATTTAACGCGAATTTTAACAAAATATTAACGCTTACAATTTAGGTGGCACTTTTC
GGGGAAATGTGCGCGGAACCCCTATTTGTTTATTTTTCTAAATACATTCAAATATGTATCCGCTCATGAG
ACAATAACCCTGATAAATGCTTCAATAATATTGAAAAAGGAAGAGTATGAGTATTCAACATTTCCGTGTC
GCCCTTATTCCCTTTTTTGCGGCATTTTGCCTTCCTGTTTTTGCTCACCCAGAAACGCTGGTGAAAGTAA
AAGATGCTGAAGATCAGTTGGGTGCACGAGTGGGTTACATCGAACTGGATCTCAACAGCGGTAAGATCCT
TGAGAGTTTTCGCCCCGAAGAACGTTTTCCAATGATGAGCACTTTTAAAGTTCTGCTATGTGGCGCGGTA
TTATCCCGTATTGACGCCGGGCAAGAGCAACTCGGTCGCCGCATACACTATTCTCAGAATGACTTGGTTG
AGTACTCACCAGTCACAGAAAAGCATCTTACGGATGGCATGACAGTAAGAGAATTATGCAGTGCTGCCAT
AACCATGAGTGATAACACTGCGGCCAACTTACTTCTGACAACGATCGGAGGACCGAAGGAGCTAACCGCT
TTTTTGCACAACATGGGGGATCATGTAACTCGCCTTGATCGTTGGGAACCGGAGCTGAATGAAGCCATAC
CAAACGACGAGCGTGACACCACGATGCCTGTAGCAATGGCAACAACGTTGCGCAAACTATTAACTGGCGA
ACTACTTACTCTAGCTTCCCGGCAACAATTAATAGACTGGATGGAGGCGGATAAAGTTGCAGGACCACTT
CTGCGCTCGGCCCTTCCGGCTGGCTGGTTTATTGCTGATAAATCTGGAGCCGGTGAGCGTGGGTCTCGCG
GTATCATTGCAGCACTGGGGCCAGATGGTAAGCCCTCCCGTATCGTAGTTATCTACACGACGGGGAGTCA
GGCAACTATGGATGAACGAAATAGACAGATCGCTGAGATAGGTGCCTCACTGATTAAGCATTGGTAACTG
TCAGACCAAGTTTACTCATATATACTTTAGATTGATTTAAAACTTCATTTTTAATTTAAAAGGATCTAGG
TGAAGATCCTTTTTGATAATCTCATGACCAAAATCCCTTAACGTGAGTTTTCGTTCCACTGAGCGTCAGA
CCCCGTAGAAAAGATCAAAGGATCTTCTTGAGATCCTTTTTTTCTGCGCGTAATCTGCTGCTTGCAAACA
AAAAAACCACCGCTACCAGCGGTGGTTTGTTTGCCGGATCAAGAGCTACCAACTCTTTTTCCGAAGGTAA
CTGGCTTCAGCAGAGCGCAGATACCAAATACTGTTCTTCTAGTGTAGCCGTAGTTAGGCCACCACTTCAA
GAACTCTGTAGCACCGCCTACATACCTCGCTCTGCTAATCCTGTTACCAGTGGCTGCTGCCAGTGGCGAT
AAGTCGTGTCTTACCGGGTTGGACTCAAGACGATAGTTACCGGATAAGGCGCAGCGGTCGGGCTGAACGG
GGGGTTCGTGCACACAGCCCAGCTTGGAGCGAACGACCTACACCGAACTGAGATACCTACAGCGTGAGCT
ATGAGAAAGCGCCACGCTTCCCGAAGGGAGAAAGGCGGACAGGTATCCGGTAAGCGGCAGGGTCGGAACA
GGAGAGCGCACGAGGGAGCTTCCAGGGGGAAACGCCTGGTATCTTTATAGTCCTGTCGGGTTTCGCCACC
TCTGACTTGAGCGTCGATTTTTGTGATGCTCGTCAGGGGGGCGGAGCCTATGGAAAAACGCCAGCAACGC
GGCCTTTTTACGGTTCCTGGCCTTTTGCTGGCCTTTTGCTCACATGTTCTTTCCTGCGTTATCCCCTGAT
TCTGTGGATAACCGTATTACCGCCTTTGAGTGAGCTGATACCGCTCGCCGCAGCCGAACGACCGAGCGCA
GCGAGTCAGTGAGCGAGGAAGCGGAAGAGCGCCCAATACGCAAACCGCCTCTCCCCGCGCGTTGGCCGAT
TCATTAATGCAGCTGGCACGACAGGTTTCCCGACTGGAAAGCGGGCAGTGAGCGCAACGCAATTAATGTG
AGTTAGCTCACTCATTAGGCACCCCAGGCTTTACACTTTATGCTTCCGGCTCGTATGTTGTGTGGAATTG
TGAGCGGATAACAATTTCACACAGGAAACAGCTATGACCATGATTACGCCAAGCGCGCAATTAACCCTCA
CTAAAGGGAACAAAAGCTGGAGCTGCAAGC
Features (pLannotate 1.2.2; 31 found; start..end, strand, type, name):
      5..231     +  promoter       RSV promoter: Rous sarcoma virus enhancer/promoter
    232..412     +  LTR            5' LTR (truncated): truncated 5' long terminal repeat (LTR) from HIV-1
    459..584     +  misc_feature   HIV-1 Ψ: packaging signal of human immunodeficiency virus type 1
    568..931     +  CDS            HIV-1 gag (fragment): gag protein from human immunodeficiency virus 1; gag
   1077..1310    +  misc_feature   RRE: The Rev response element (RRE) of HIV-1 allows for Rev-dependent mRNA export from the nucleus to the cytoplasm.
   1687..1713    +  CDS            Rev (fragment): human immunodeficiency virus 1 (HIV-1) Rev protein; rev; enhances nuclear export of unspliced and incompletely spliced viral mRNAs
   1720..1743    +  promoter       SV40 promoter (fragment): SV40 early promoter
   1744..1815    +  promoter       SV40 promoter (fragment): SV40 enhancer and early promoter
   1839..1974    +  rep_origin     SV40 ori: SV40 origin of replication
   2020..2616    +  CDS            PuroR (fragment): puromycin N-acetyltransferase; pac from Streptomyces; confers resistance to puromycin
   2665..2782    +  misc_feature   cPPT/CTS: central polypurine tract and central termination sequence of HIV-1
   2847..2913    +  CDS            small t antigen (fragment): SV40 (simian virus 40) small t antigen
   2920..4098    +  promoter       EF-1α promoter: strong constitutive promoter for human elongation factor EF-1α
   4115..5860    +  CDS            MNT: MNT_HUMAN - Also known as BHLHD3, ROX. Experimental evidence at protein level: Swiss-Prot protein existence level 1. Binds DNA as a heterodimer with MAX and represses transcription. Binds to the canonical E box sequence 5'-CACGTG-3' and, with higher affinity, to 5'-CACGCG-3'. From Homo sapiens (Human).
   5876..5929    +  promoter       U6 promoter (fragment): RNA polymerase III promoter for human U6 snRNA
   5971..6559    +  misc_feature   WPRE: woodchuck hepatitis virus posttranscriptional regulatory element
   6610..6629    +  misc_feature   cPPT/CTS (fragment): central polypurine tract and central termination sequence of HIV-1
   6631..6864    +  LTR            3' LTR (ΔU3): self-inactivating 3' long terminal repeat (LTR) from HIV-1
   6942..7063    +  polyA_signal   SV40 poly(A) signal: SV40 polyadenylation signal
   7103..7238    +  rep_origin     SV40 ori: SV40 origin of replication
   7259..7277    -  promoter       T7 promoter: promoter for bacteriophage T7 RNA polymerase
   7285..7440    +  CDS            lacZα (fragment): LacZα fragment of β-galactosidase; lacZ fragment
   7445..7873    +  rep_origin     f1 ori (sequence partly withheld): f1 bacteriophage origin of replication; arrow indicates direction of (+) strand synthesis
   7926..8030    +  promoter       AmpR promoter: bla
   8031..8891    +  CDS            AmpR: β-lactamase; bla; confers resistance to ampicillin, carbenicillin, and related antibiotics
   9062..9650    +  rep_origin     ori: high-copy-number ColE1/pMB1/pBR322/pUC origin of replication
   9833..9925    +  CDS            lacI (fragment): lac repressor; lacI; The lac repressor binds to the lac operator to inhibit transcription in E. coli. This inhibition can be relieved by adding lactose or isopropyl-β-D-thiogalactopyranoside (IPTG).
   9938..9959    +  protein_bind   CAP binding site: CAP binding activates transcription in the presence of cAMP. E. coli catabolite activator protein
   9974..10004   +  promoter       lac promoter: promoter for the E. coli lac operon
  10012..10028   +  protein_bind   lac operator: The lac repressor binds to the lac operator to inhibit transcription in E. coli. This inhibition can be relieved by adding lactose or isopropyl-β-D-thiogalactopyranoside (IPTG). lac repressor encoded by lacI
  10073..10091   +  promoter       T3 promoter: promoter for bacteriophage T3 RNA polymerase
