[The description below was written by a language model from this plasmid's Addgene catalogue record and pLannotate feature annotations shown in this document.]
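Description:
TFORF0663 is a lentiviral mammalian expression plasmid built on the pLX_TRC317 backbone and carrying the human MNT open reading frame, one member of a barcoded transcription factor ORF collection. It is propagated in E. coli through a high-copy ColE1/pUC-type origin with ampicillin selection (AmpR/β-lactamase). An f1 origin and remnants of a lac/lacZα cloning region with T7 and T3 promoters are also present in the bacterial portion. The depositor notes that the plasmid can recombine, a common issue for LTR-containing vectors.

The viral cassette follows a third-generation, self-inactivating design. An RSV promoter fused to a truncated HIV-1 5' LTR drives production of the genomic RNA, followed by the Ψ packaging signal with a gag fragment, the Rev response element, a cPPT/CTS and a ΔU3 3' LTR, with an SV40 poly(A) signal downstream. Within the transferred region, an SV40 early promoter drives the puromycin N-acetyltransferase gene for selection of transduced cells. A separate EF-1α promoter drives MNT, a bHLH protein that heterodimerises with MAX, binds E-box sequences and represses transcription. A WPRE after the ORF enhances transcript expression. The record describes a unique 24-bp barcode associated with the ORF. It is not annotated in the feature table, though the unannotated stretch between the ORF and the WPRE, which includes a short U6 promoter fragment, is a plausible location.

The construct is intended for MNT overexpression in mammalian cells after lentiviral delivery, particularly in pooled screens where barcode sequencing identifies which transcription factor each cell received, as in directed-differentiation studies.
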