Addgene plasmid #141654: TFORF0663
Purpose: Lentiviral vector for overexpressing the MNT transcription factor ORF with a unique 24-bp barcode. Barcodes facilitate identification of transcription factors in pooled screens.
Depositing lab: Feng Zhang. Depositing organization: Broad Institute. Publication: A transcription factor atlas of directed differentiation. Joung J, Ma S, Tay T, Geiger-Schuller KR, Kirchgatterer PC, Verdine VK, Guo B, Arias-Garcia MA, Allen WE, Singh A, Kuksenko O, Abudayyeh OO, Gootenberg JS, Fu Z, Macrae RK, Buenrostro JD, Regev A, Zhang F. Cell. 2023 Jan 5;186(1):209-229.e26. doi: 10.1016/j.cell.2022.11.026. PubMed 36608654.
Backbone
  Vector backbone: pLX_TRC317
  Backbone manufacturer: Broad Institute Genetic Perturbation Platform
  Backbone size w/o insert (bp): 8264
  Vector type: Mammalian Expression, Lentiviral
  Selectable markers: Puromycin
Growth in bacteria
  Bacterial resistance: Ampicillin, 100 μg/mL
  Growth temperature: 37°C
  Growth strain: NEB Stable
  Copy number: High Copy
Gene/Insert
  Gene/Insert name: MNT
  Species: H. sapiens (human)
  Insert size (bp): 1850
  Entrez Gene: MNT (a.k.a. ROX, MAD6, MXD6, bHLHd3)
  Promoter: EF1a
  Cloning method: Unknown
  Sequencing primers: 5′ GGGTGGAGACTGAAGTTAGGCCAG; 3′ CACATAGCGTAAAAGGAGCAACATAG
Terms and licenses: Academic/Nonprofit Terms; Industry Terms: Not Available to Industry
Depositor comments: NM_020310,ENST00000174618 . The transcription factor ORF portion of this plasmid was synthesized by Genewiz. Please test multiple small colonies in case of plasmid recombination. To make this collection available in a timely manner, a portion of this collection was not fully sequenced by Addgene. If an Addgene verified full plasmid sequence is not available, please contact us prior to placing an order to request the full sequence.
How to cite: TFORF0663 was a gift from Feng Zhang (Addgene plasmid # 141654 ; http://n2t.net/addgene:141654 ; RRID:Addgene_141654)
