>Addgene plasmid #141654 | TFORF0663 | depositor partial sequence | sequence record 277099 | Insert
ACCGCCACCATGAGCATAGAGACGCTACTGGAGGCGGCCCGCTTCCTGGAATGGCAAGCGCAGCAACAAC
AGAGAGCACGTGAGGAGCAGGAGCGGCTTCGCTTGGAGCAGGAGCGAGAGCAGGAACAGAAGAAGGCCAA
TAGCCTGGCCAGGCTGGCACATACCCTTCCTGTGGAGGAACCCCGCATGGAGGCGCCACCCCTGCCTCTG
TCTCCACCGGCTCCCCCGCCGGCACCCCCACCACCACTTGCCACCCCTGCCCCACTGACTGTCATCCCTA
TCCCTGTGGTGACCAACTCCCCTCAGCCTCTACCCCCACCCCCACCCTTGCCCGCGGCAGCCCAGCCTCT
GCCCCTGGCGCCTCGTCAGCCGGCCCTGGTTGGCGCCCCCGGACTCAGCATTAAGGAGCCTGCCCCCCTG
CCCAGCAGGCCGCAGGTGCCCACCCCTGCTCCCCTACTGCCGGACTCGAAGGCCACCATTCCACCCAATG
GCAGCCCCAAGCCTTTGCAGCCCCTCCCCACGCCTGTCCTGACCATAGCGCCACACCCTGGAGTCCAGCC
TCAGCTGGCCCCCCAGCAGCCGCCCCCACCCACGCTGGGGACCCTGAAGTTGGCACCAGCTGAAGAAGTC
AAATCCAGTGAACAGAAGAAGAGGCCCGGGGGGATCGGAACCAGAGAAGTCCACAACAAATTGGAGAAGA
ACAGGAGGGCCCATCTGAAAGAGTGCTTTGAGACCCTGAAGCGGAACATCCCCAACGTGGATGACAAGAA
GACGTCCAATCTGAGCGTGCTGCGGACGGCGCTGCGGTACATCCAGTCCCTGAAGAGGAAGGAGAAGGAA
TATGAGCATGAAATGGAGCGGCTGGCACGTGAGAAGATTGCCACGCAGCAGCGGCTGGCAGAGCTCAAGC
ACGAGCTGAGCCAGTGGATGGACGTACTGGAGATTGACCGCGTGCTGCGGCAGACGGGCCAGCCCGAGGA
TGACCAGGCCTCCACCTCCACCGCCTCTGAGGGTGAGGACAACATAGACGAGGATATGGAGGAGGACCGG
GCGGGCCTGGGCCCACCTAAGCTGAGCCATCGTCCCCAGCCGGAGCTGCTGAAGTCCACCCTGCCACCCC
CCAGCACCACCCCTGCGCCTCTGCCTCCACACCCACACCCTCACCCCCACTCCGTGGCCCTACCTCCTGC
CCACCTCCCCGTGCAGCAGCAGCAGCCACAGCAGAAGACCCCTCTGCCAGCCCCTCCTCCCCCACCGGCT
GCCCCTGCCCAGACACTGGTGCCAGCTCCAGCCCATCTGGTGGCGACGGCTGGGGGTGGCTCCACGGTCA
TCGCCCACACAGCCACCACTCACGCTTCAGTCATCCAGACTGTGAACCACGTTCTGCAGGGGCCAGGCGG
CAAGCACATCGCCCACATCGCCCCCTCGGCCCCCAGCCCTGCGGTGCAACTGGCGCCTGCCACACCCCCC
ATTGGGCACATCACTGTGCACCCTGCCACCCTCAACCATGTGGCCCACCTGGGCTCCCAGCTGCCCTTGT
ACCCGCAGCCCGTGGCAGTGAGCCACATCGCCCACACCCTCTCGCACCAGCAAGTCAACGGCACGGCCGG
CCTGGGGCCCCCGGCTACTGTCATGGCAAAGCCGGCCGTGGGGGCTCAGGTGGTGCACCACCCCCAGCTG
GTGGGCCAGACCGTGCTCAACCCTGTGACCATGGTCACCATGCCCTCCTTCCCAGTCAGCACACTCAAGC
TGGCTTAGTAATGAACTAGTCCGTAACTTGAAAGTATTTCGATTTCTTGGCTTTATATATCTTGTGGAAA
GGACGAAAAGCTCAACGGGATAATATATGG
