>Addgene plasmid #141654 | TFORF0663 | depositor partial sequence | sequence record 277100 | Barcode
AAAGCTCAACGGGATAATATATGG
